Addgene plasmid #66940: pCAS9-mCherry-Frame +1
Purpose: CRISPaint frame selector +1
Depositing lab: Veit Hornung. Depositing organization: Universitaetsklinikum Bonn. Publication: CRISPaint allows modular base-specific gene tagging using a ligase-4-dependent mechanism. Schmid-Burgk JL, Honing K, Ebert TS, Hornung V. Nat Commun. 2016 Jul 28;7:12338. doi: 10.1038/ncomms12338. PubMed 27465542.
Backbone
  Vector backbone: pCAS9-mCherry
  Backbone manufacturer: Hornung Lab
Growth in bacteria
  Bacterial resistance: Ampicillin, 100 μg/mL
  Growth temperature: 30°C
  Growth strain: DH10B
  Copy number: High Copy
Gene/Insert
  Gene/Insert name: gRNA frame +1
  gRNA/shRNA sequence: GGCCAGTACCCAAAAAGCGG
Terms and licenses: Academic/Nonprofit Terms; Industry Terms: Not Available to Industry
Depositor comments: please check ip situation sequence with: tacgatacaaggctgttagagag
How to cite: pCAS9-mCherry-Frame +1 was a gift from Veit Hornung (Addgene plasmid # 66940 ; http://n2t.net/addgene:66940 ; RRID:Addgene_66940)
