[The description below was written by a language model from this plasmid's Addgene catalogue record and pLannotate feature annotations shown in this document.]
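Description:
pCAS9-mCherry-Frame +1 is a roughly 10 kb mammalian CRISPR/Cas9 expression plasmid built on the pCAS9-mCherry backbone. It serves as the "+1" frame selector in the CRISPaint gene-tagging system. It is propagated in E. coli through a high-copy ColE1/pUC-type origin and selected with ampicillin (AmpR under its own bla promoter). The expression cassettes sit within a gammaretroviral framework: Moloney murine leukemia virus LTRs at both ends, an MESV packaging signal fragment and a truncated gag region. A fragment annotated as a self-inactivating ΔU3 3' LTR lies directly upstream of the downstream LTR. The record does not state whether the plasmid is actually packaged into virus or simply transfected.

Two transcription units make up the payload. A human U6 RNA polymerase III promoter drives the "gRNA frame +1" guide, which is fused to the Streptococcus pyogenes gRNA scaffold. Downstream, the CMV enhancer and promoter drive an mCherry coding sequence, preceded by a short FLAG-tag fragment and followed by S. pyogenes Cas9. The link between mCherry and Cas9 is not annotated, so the table does not show whether they form a direct fusion or are separated by a self-cleaving peptide. Either way, red fluorescence marks the cells that received the nuclease plasmid.

In CRISPaint, a ligase-4-dependent (non-homologous end joining) strategy inserts a tag donor at a Cas9 cut in a target gene. The frame selector guide is not directed at the genome. It presumably cuts the donor at a defined position, so that choosing among the frame selector variants sets the reading frame in which the tag joins the endogenous coding sequence.
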