Features (pLannotate 1.2.2; 17 found; start..end, strand, type, name):
      8..477     +  LTR            LTR: long terminal repeat from Moloney murine leukemia virus
    621..879     +  misc_feature   MESV Ψ (fragment): packaging signal of murine embryonic stem cell virus
    946..1362    +  CDS            gag (truncated): truncated Moloney murine leukemia virus (MMLV) gag gene lacking the start codon
   1373..1613    +  promoter       U6 promoter: RNA polymerase III promoter for human U6 snRNA
   1642..1717    +  misc_RNA       gRNA scaffold: guide RNA scaffold for the Streptococcus pyogenes CRISPR/Cas9 system
   1834..2137    +  enhancer       CMV enhancer: human cytomegalovirus immediate early enhancer
   2138..2341    +  promoter       CMV promoter: human cytomegalovirus (CMV) immediate early promoter
   2337..2370    +  LTR            5' LTR (truncated) (fragment): truncated 5' long terminal repeat (LTR) from HIV-1
   2411..2435    +  CDS            3xFLAG (fragment): three tandem FLAG® epitope tags
   2435..3139    +  CDS            mCherry: mCherry is a basic (constitutively fluorescent) red fluorescent protein published in 2004, derived from Discosoma sp.. It is reported to be a very rapidly-maturing monomer with low acid sensitivity.
   3218..7321    +  CDS            cas9: CAS9_STRP1 - Also known as csn1 From Streptococcus pyogenes serotype M1.
   7411..7532    +  LTR            3' LTR (ΔU3) (fragment): self-inactivating 3' long terminal repeat (LTR) from Moloney murine leukemia virus
   7533..8002    +  LTR            LTR: long terminal repeat from Moloney murine leukemia virus
   8068..8120    -  CDS            lacI (fragment): lac repressor; lacI; The lac repressor binds to the lac operator to inhibit transcription in E. coli. This inhibition can be relieved by adding lactose or isopropyl-β-D-thiogalactopyranoside (IPTG).
   8303..8891    -  rep_origin     ori: high-copy-number ColE1/pMB1/pBR322/pUC origin of replication
   9051..9911    -  CDS            AmpR: β-lactamase; bla; confers resistance to ampicillin, carbenicillin, and related antibiotics
   9912..10016   -  promoter       AmpR promoter: bla
>Addgene plasmid #66940 | pCAS9-mCherry-Frame +1 | addgene full sequence | sequence record 308772 | Addgene NGS Result
CTGCAGCCTGAATATGGGCCAAACAGGATATCTGTGGTAAGCAGTTCCTGCCCCGGCTCAGGGCCAAGAA
CAGATGGAACAGCTGAATATGGGCCAAACAGGATATCTGTGGTAAGCAGTTCCTGCCCCGGCTCAGGGCC
AAGAACAGATGGTCCCCAGATGCGGTCCAGCCCTCAGCAGTTTCTAGAGAACCATCAGATGTTTCCAGGG
TGCCCCAAGGACCTGAAATGACCCTGTGCCTTATTTGAACTAACCAATCAGTTCGCTTCTCGCTTCTGTT
CGCGCGCTTCTGCTCCCCGAGCTCAATAAAAGAGCCCACAACCCCTCACTCGGGGCGCCAGTCCTCCGAT
TGACTGAGTCGCCCGGGTACCCGTGTATCCAATAAACCCTCTTGCAGTTGCATCCGACTTGTGGTCTCGC
TGTTCCTTGGGAGGGTCTCCTCTGAGTGATTGACTACCCGTCAGCGGGGGTCTTTCATTTGGGGGCTCGT
CCGGGATCGGGAGACCCCTGCCCAGGGACCACCGACCCACCACCGGGAGGCAAGCTGGCCAGCAACTTAT
CTGTGTCTGTCCGATTGTCTAGTGTCTATGACTGATTTTATGCGCCTGCGTCGGTACTAGCTAGTTAGCT
AACTAGCTCTGTATCTGGCGGACCCGTGGTGGAACTGACGAGTTCTGAACACCCGGCCGCAACCCTGGGA
GACGTCCCAGGGACTTTGGGGGCCGTTTTTGTGGCCCGACCTGAGGAAGGGAGTCGATGTGGAATCCGAC
CCCGTCAGGATATGTGGTTCTGGTAGGAGACGAGAACCTAAAACAGTTCCCGCCTCCGTCTGAATTTTTG
CTTTCGGTTTGGAACCGAAGCCGCGCGTCTTGTCTGCTGCAGCGCTGCAGCATCGTTCTGTGTTGTCTCT
GTCTGACTGTGTTTCTGTATTTGTCTGAAAATTAGGGCCAGACTGTTACCACTCCCTTAAGTTTGACCTT
AGGTCACTGGAAAGATGTCGAGCGGATCGCTCACAACCAGTCGGTAGATGTCAAGAAGAGACGTTGGGTT
ACCTTCTGCTCTGCAGAATGGCCAACCTTTAACGTCGGATGGCCGCGAGACGGCACCTTTAACCGAGACC
TCATCACCCAGGTTAAGATCAAGGTCTTTTCACCTGGCCCGCATGGACACCCAGACCAGGTCCCCTACAT
CGTGACCTGGGAAGCCTTGGCTTTTGACCCCCCTCCCTGGGTCAAGCCCTTTGTACACCCTAAGCCTCCG
CCTCCTCTTCCTCCATCCGCCCCGTCTCTCCCCCTTGAACCTCCTCGTTCGACCCCGCCTCGATCCTCCC
TTTATCCAGCCCTCACTCCTTCTCTAGGCGCCGGCCGGATCCGAGGGCCTATTTCCCATGATTCCTTCAT
ATTTGCATATACGATACAAGGCTGTTAGAGAGATAATTGGAATTAATTTGACTGTAAACACAAAGATATT
AGTACAAAATACGTGACGTAGAAAGTAATAATTTCTTGGGTAGTTTGCAGTTTTAAAATTATGTTTTAAA
ATGGACTATCATATGCTTACCGTAACTTGAAAGTATTTCGATTTCTTGGCTTTATATATCTTGTGGAAAG
GACGAAACACCGGCCAGTACCCAAAAAGCGGGTTTTAGAGCTAGAAATAGCAAGTTAAAATAAGGCTAGT
CCGTTATCAACTTGAAAAAGTGGCACCGAGTCGGTGCTTTTTTTCGAATTCCGATGTACGGGCCAGATAT
ACGCGTTGACATTGATTATTGTCTAGTTATTAATAGTAATCAATTACGGGGTCATTAGTTCATAGCCCAT
ATATGGAGTTCCGCGTTACATAACTTACGGTAAATGGCCCGCCTGGCTGACCGCCCAACGACCCCCGCCC
ATTGACGTCAATAATGACGTATGTTCCCATAGTAACGCCAATAGGGACTTTCCATTGACGTCAATGGGTG
GAGTATTTACGGTAAACTGCCCACTTGGCAGTACATCAAGTGTATCATATGCCAAGTACGCCCCCTATTG
ACGTCAATGACGGTAAATGGCCCGCCTGGCATTATGCCCAGTACATGACCTTATGGGACTTTCCTACTTG
GCAGTACATCTACGTATTAGTCATCGCTATTACCATGGTGATGCGGTTTTGGCAGTACATCAATGGGCGT
GGATAGCGGTTTGACTCACGGGGATTTCCAAGTCTCCACCCCATTGACGTCAATGGGAGTTTGTTTTGGC
ACCAAAATCAACGGGACTTTCCAAAATGTCGTAACAACTCCGCCCCATTGACGCAAATGGGCGGTAGGCG
TGTACGGTGGGAGGTCTATATAAGCAGAGCTCTCTGGCTAACTAGAGAACCCACTGCTTACTGGCTTATC
GAAATTAAGCTTCCGCGTACGGCCACCATGGATTATAAGGATGACGACGATAAGGTGAGCAAGGGCGAGG
AGGATAACATGGCCATCATCAAGGAGTTCATGCGCTTCAAGGTGCACATGGAGGGCTCCGTGAACGGCCA
CGAGTTCGAGATCGAGGGCGAGGGCGAGGGCCGCCCCTACGAGGGCACCCAGACCGCCAAGCTGAAGGTG
ACCAAGGGTGGCCCCCTGCCCTTCGCCTGGGACATCCTGTCCCCTCAGTTCATGTACGGCTCCAAGGCCT
ACGTGAAGCACCCCGCCGACATCCCCGACTACTTGAAGCTGTCCTTCCCCGAGGGCTTCAAGTGGGAGCG
CGTGATGAACTTCGAGGACGGCGGCGTGGTGACCGTGACCCAGGACTCCTCCCTGCAGGACGGCGAGTTC
ATCTACAAGGTGAAGCTGCGCGGCACCAACTTCCCCTCCGACGGCCCCGTAATGCAGAAGAAGACCATGG
GCTGGGAGGCCTCCTCCGAGCGGATGTACCCCGAGGACGGCGCCCTGAAGGGCGAGATCAAGCAGAGGCT
GAAGCTGAAGGACGGCGGCCACTACGACGCTGAGGTCAAGACCACCTACAAGGCCAAGAAGCCCGTGCAG
CTGCCCGGCGCCTACAACGTCAACATCAAGTTGGACATCACCTCCCACAACGAGGACTACACCATCGTGG
AACAGTACGAACGCGCCGAGGGCCGCCACTCCACCGGCGGCATGGACGAGCTGTACAAGGTCGCTACCAT
CGAGGGATCCGGAGAGGGCAGAGGAAGTCTGCTAACATGCGGTGACGTCGAGGAGAATCCTGGCCCAATG
GACAAGAAGTACAGCATCGGCCTGGACATCGGCACCAACAGCGTGGGCTGGGCCGTGATCACCGACGAGT
ACAAGGTGCCCAGCAAGAAGTTCAAGGTGCTGGGCAACACCGACCGCCACAGCATCAAGAAGAACCTGAT
CGGCGCCCTGCTGTTCGACAGCGGCGAGACCGCCGAGGCCACCCGCCTGAAGCGCACCGCCCGCCGCCGC
TACACCCGCCGCAAGAACCGCATCTGCTACCTGCAGGAGATCTTCAGCAACGAGATGGCCAAGGTGGACG
ACAGCTTCTTCCACCGCCTGGAGGAGAGCTTCCTGGTGGAGGAGGACAAGAAGCACGAGCGCCACCCCAT
CTTCGGCAACATCGTGGACGAGGTGGCCTACCACGAGAAGTACCCCACCATCTACCACCTGCGCAAGAAG
CTGGTGGACAGCACCGACAAGGCCGACCTGCGCCTGATCTACCTGGCCCTGGCCCACATGATCAAGTTCC
GCGGCCACTTCCTGATCGAGGGCGACCTGAACCCCGACAACAGCGACGTGGACAAGCTGTTCATCCAGCT
GGTGCAGACCTACAACCAGCTGTTCGAGGAGAACCCCATCAACGCCAGCGGCGTGGACGCCAAGGCCATC
CTGAGCGCCCGCCTGAGCAAGAGCCGCCGCCTGGAGAACCTGATCGCCCAGCTGCCCGGCGAGAAGAAGA
ACGGCCTGTTCGGCAACCTGATCGCCCTGAGCCTGGGCCTGACCCCCAACTTCAAGAGCAACTTCGACCT
GGCCGAGGACGCCAAGCTGCAGCTGAGCAAGGACACCTACGACGACGACCTGGACAACCTGCTGGCCCAG
ATCGGCGACCAGTACGCCGACCTGTTCCTGGCCGCCAAGAACCTGAGCGACGCCATCCTGCTGAGCGACA
TCCTGCGCGTGAACACCGAGATCACCAAGGCCCCCCTGAGCGCCAGCATGATCAAGCGCTACGACGAGCA
CCACCAGGACCTGACCCTGCTGAAGGCCCTGGTGCGCCAGCAGCTGCCCGAGAAGTACAAGGAGATCTTC
TTCGACCAGAGCAAGAACGGCTACGCCGGCTACATCGACGGCGGCGCCAGCCAGGAGGAGTTCTACAAGT
TCATCAAGCCCATCCTGGAGAAGATGGACGGCACCGAGGAGCTGCTGGTGAAGCTGAACCGCGAGGACCT
GCTGCGCAAGCAGCGCACCTTCGACAACGGCAGCATCCCCCACCAGATCCACCTGGGCGAGCTGCACGCC
ATCCTGCGCCGCCAGGAGGACTTCTACCCCTTCCTGAAGGACAACCGCGAGAAGATCGAGAAGATCCTGA
CCTTCCGCATCCCCTACTACGTCGGCCCCCTGGCCCGCGGCAACAGCCGCTTCGCCTGGATGACCCGCAA
GAGCGAGGAGACCATCACCCCCTGGAACTTCGAGGAGGTGGTGGACAAGGGCGCCAGCGCCCAGAGCTTC
ATCGAGCGCATGACCAACTTCGACAAGAACCTGCCCAACGAGAAGGTGCTGCCCAAGCACAGCCTGCTGT
ACGAGTACTTCACCGTGTACAACGAGCTGACCAAGGTGAAGTACGTGACCGAGGGCATGCGCAAGCCCGC
CTTCCTGAGCGGCGAGCAGAAGAAGGCCATCGTGGACCTGCTGTTCAAGACCAACCGCAAGGTGACCGTG
AAGCAGCTGAAGGAGGACTACTTCAAGAAGATCGAGTGCTTCGACAGCGTGGAGATCAGCGGCGTGGAGG
ACCGCTTCAACGCCAGCCTGGGCACCTACCACGACCTGCTGAAGATCATCAAGGACAAGGACTTCCTGGA
CAACGAGGAGAACGAGGACATCCTGGAGGACATCGTGCTGACCCTGACCCTGTTCGAGGACCGCGAGATG
ATCGAGGAGCGCCTGAAGACCTACGCCCACCTGTTCGACGACAAGGTGATGAAGCAGCTGAAGCGCCGCC
GCTACACCGGCTGGGGCCGCCTGAGCCGCAAGCTGATCAACGGCATCCGCGACAAGCAGAGCGGCAAGAC
CATCCTGGACTTCCTGAAGAGCGACGGCTTCGCCAACCGCAACTTCATGCAGCTGATCCACGACGACAGC
CTGACCTTCAAGGAGGACATCCAGAAGGCCCAGGTGAGCGGCCAGGGCGACAGCCTGCACGAGCACATCG
CCAACCTGGCCGGCAGCCCCGCCATCAAGAAGGGCATCCTGCAGACCGTGAAGGTGGTGGACGAGCTGGT
GAAGGTGATGGGCCGCCACAAGCCCGAGAACATCGTGATCGAGATGGCCCGCGAGAACCAGACCACCCAG
AAGGGCCAGAAGAACAGCCGCGAGCGCATGAAGCGCATCGAGGAGGGCATCAAGGAGCTGGGCAGCCAGA
TCCTGAAGGAGCACCCCGTGGAGAACACCCAGCTGCAGAACGAGAAGCTGTACCTGTACTACCTGCAGAA
CGGCCGCGACATGTACGTGGACCAGGAGCTGGACATCAACCGCCTGAGCGACTACGACGTGGACCACATC
GTGCCCCAGAGCTTCCTGAAGGACGACAGCATCGACAACAAGGTGCTGACCCGCAGCGACAAGAACCGCG
GCAAGAGCGACAACGTGCCCAGCGAGGAGGTGGTGAAGAAGATGAAGAACTACTGGCGCCAGCTGCTGAA
CGCCAAGCTGATCACCCAGCGCAAGTTCGACAACCTGACCAAGGCCGAGCGCGGCGGCCTGAGCGAGCTG
GACAAGGCCGGCTTCATCAAGCGCCAGCTGGTGGAGACCCGCCAGATCACCAAGCACGTGGCCCAGATCC
TGGACAGCCGCATGAACACCAAGTACGACGAGAACGACAAGCTGATCCGCGAGGTGAAGGTGATCACCCT
GAAGAGCAAGCTGGTGAGCGACTTCCGCAAGGACTTCCAGTTCTACAAGGTGCGCGAGATCAACAACTAC
CACCACGCCCACGACGCCTACCTGAACGCCGTGGTGGGCACCGCCCTGATCAAGAAGTACCCCAAGCTGG
AGAGCGAGTTCGTGTACGGCGACTACAAGGTGTACGACGTGCGCAAGATGATCGCCAAGAGCGAGCAGGA
GATCGGCAAGGCCACCGCCAAGTACTTCTTCTACAGCAACATCATGAACTTCTTCAAGACCGAGATCACC
CTGGCCAACGGCGAGATCCGCAAGCGCCCCCTGATCGAGACCAACGGCGAGACCGGCGAGATCGTGTGGG
ACAAGGGCCGCGACTTCGCCACCGTGCGCAAGGTGCTGAGCATGCCCCAGGTGAACATCGTGAAGAAGAC
CGAGGTGCAGACCGGCGGCTTCAGCAAGGAGAGCATCCTGCCCAAGCGCAACAGCGACAAGCTGATCGCC
CGCAAGAAGGACTGGGACCCCAAGAAGTACGGCGGCTTCGACAGCCCCACCGTGGCCTACAGCGTGCTGG
TGGTGGCCAAGGTGGAGAAGGGCAAGAGCAAGAAGCTGAAGAGCGTGAAGGAGCTGCTGGGCATCACCAT
CATGGAGCGCAGCAGCTTCGAGAAGAACCCCATCGACTTCCTGGAGGCCAAGGGCTACAAGGAGGTGAAG
AAGGACCTGATCATCAAGCTGCCCAAGTACAGCCTGTTCGAGCTGGAGAACGGCCGCAAGCGCATGCTGG
CCAGCGCCGGCGAGCTGCAGAAGGGCAACGAGCTGGCCCTGCCCAGCAAGTACGTGAACTTCCTGTACCT
GGCCAGCCACTACGAGAAGCTGAAGGGCAGCCCCGAGGACAACGAGCAGAAGCAGCTGTTCGTGGAGCAG
CACAAGCACTACCTGGACGAGATCATCGAGCAGATCAGCGAGTTCAGCAAGCGCGTGATCCTGGCCGACG
CCAACCTGGACAAGGTGCTGAGCGCCTACAACAAGCACCGCGACAAGCCCATCCGCGAGCAGGCCGAGAA
CATCATCCACCTGTTCACCCTGACCAACCTGGGCGCCCCCGCCGCCTTCAAGTACTTCGACACCACCATC
GACCGCAAGCGCTACACCAGCACCAAGGAGGTGCTGGACGCCACCCTGATCCACCAGAGCATCACCGGCC
TGTACGAGACCCGCATCGACCTGAGCCAGCTGGGCGGCGACAGCCGCGCCGACCCCAAGAAGAAGCGCAA
GGTGTGAGCGGCCGCATCGATAAAATAAAAGATTTTATTTAGTCTCCAGAAAAAGGGGGGAATGAAAGAC
CCCACCTGTAGGTTTGGCAAGCTAGCTTAAGTAACGCCATTTTGCAAGGCATGGAAAAATACATAACTGA
GAATAGAGAAGTTCAGATCAAGGTCAGGAACAGATGGAACAGCTGAATATGGGCCAAACAGGATATCTGT
GGTAAGCAGTTCCTGCCCCGGCTCAGGGCCAAGAACAGATGGAACAGCTGAATATGGGCCAAACAGGATA
TCTGTGGTAAGCAGTTCCTGCCCCGGCTCAGGGCCAAGAACAGATGGTCCCCAGATGCGGTCCAGCCCTC
AGCAGTTTCTAGAGAACCATCAGATGTTTCCAGGGTGCCCCAAGGACCTGAAATGACCCTGTGCCTTATT
TGAACTAACCAATCAGTTCGCTTCTCGCTTCTGTTCGCGCGCTTCTGCTCCCCGAGCTCAATAAAAGAGC
CCACAACCCCTCACTCGGGGCGCCAGTCCTCCGATTGACTGAGTCGCCCGGGTACCCGTGTATCCAATAA
ACCCTCTTGCAGTTGCATCCGACTTGTGGTCTCGCTGTTCCTTGGGAGGGTCTCCTCTGAGTGATTGACT
ACCCGTCAGCGGGGGTCTTTCACATGCAGCATGTATCAAAATTAATTTGGTTTTTTTTCTTAAGTATTTA
CATTAAATGGCCATAGTTGCATTAATGAATCGGCCAACGCGCGGGGAGAGGCGGTTTGCGTATTGGGCGC
TCTTCCGCTTCCTCGCTCACTGACTCGCTGCGCTCGGTCGTTCGGCTGCGGCGAGCGGTATCAGCTCACT
CAAAGGCGGTAATACGGTTATCCACAGAATCAGGGGATAACGCAGGAAAGAACATGTGAGCAAAAGGCCA
GCAAAAGGCCAGGAACCGTAAAAAGGCCGCGTTGCTGGCGTTTTTCCATAGGCTCCGCCCCCCTGACGAG
CATCACAAAAATCGACGCTCAAGTCAGAGGTGGCGAAACCCGACAGGACTATAAAGATACCAGGCGTTTC
CCCCTGGAAGCTCCCTCGTGCGCTCTCCTGTTCCGACCCTGCCGCTTACCGGATACCTGTCCGCCTTTCT
CCCTTCGGGAAGCGTGGCGCTTTCTCATAGCTCACGCTGTAGGTATCTCAGTTCGGTGTAGGTCGTTCGC
TCCAAGCTGGGCTGTGTGCACGAACCCCCCGTTCAGCCCGACCGCTGCGCCTTATCCGGTAACTATCGTC
TTGAGTCCAACCCGGTAAGACACGACTTATCGCCACTGGCAGCAGCCACTGGTAACAGGATTAGCAGAGC
GAGGTATGTAGGCGGTGCTACAGAGTTCTTGAAGTGGTGGCCTAACTACGGCTACACTAGAAGAACAGTA
TTTGGTATCTGCGCTCTGCTGAAGCCAGTTACCTTCGGAAAAAGAGTTGGTAGCTCTTGATCCGGCAAAC
AAACCACCGCTGGTAGCGGTGGTTTTTTTGTTTGCAAGCAGCAGATTACGCGCAGAAAAAAAGGATCTCA
AGAAGATCCTTTGATCTTTTCTACGGGGTCTGACGCTCAGTGGAACGAAAACTCACGTTAAGGGATTTTG
GTCATGAGATTATCAAAAAGGATCTTCACCTAGATCCTTTTGCGGCCGCAAATCAATCTAAAGTATATAT
GAGTAAACTTGGTCTGACAGTTACCAATGCTTAATCAGTGAGGCACCTATCTCAGCGATCTGTCTATTTC
GTTCATCCATAGTTGCCTGACTCCCCGTCGTGTAGATAACTACGATACGGGAGGGCTTACCATCTGGCCC
CAGTGCTGCAATGATACCGCGAGACCCACGCTCACCGGCTCCAGATTTATCAGCAATAAACCAGCCAGCC
GGAAGGGCCGAGCGCAGAAGTGGTCCTGCAACTTTATCCGCCTCCATCCAGTCTATTAATTGTTGCCGGG
AAGCTAGAGTAAGTAGTTCGCCAGTTAATAGTTTGCGCAACGTTGTTGCCATTGCTACAGGCATCGTGGT
GTCACGCTCGTCGTTTGGTATGGCTTCATTCAGCTCCGGTTCCCAACGATCAAGGCGAGTTACATGATCC
CCCATGTTGTGCAAAAAAGCGGTTAGCTCCTTCGGTCCTCCGATCGTTGTCAGAAGTAAGTTGGCCGCAG
TGTTATCACTCATGGTTATGGCAGCACTGCATAATTCTCTTACTGTCATGCCATCCGTAAGATGCTTTTC
TGTGACTGGTGAGTACTCAACCAAGTCATTCTGAGAATAGTGTATGCGGCGACCGAGTTGCTCTTGCCCG
GCGTCAATACGGGATAATACCGCGCCACATAGCAGAACTTTAAAAGTGCTCATCATTGGAAAACGTTCTT
CGGGGCGAAAACTCTCAAGGATCTTACCGCTGTTGAGATCCAGTTCGATGTAACCCACTCGTGCACCCAA
CTGATCTTCAGCATCTTTTACTTTCACCAGCGTTTCTGGGTGAGCAAAAACAGGAAGGCAAAATGCCGCA
AAAAAGGGAATAAGGGCGACACGGAAATGTTGAATACTCATACTCTTCCTTTTTCAATATTATTGAAGCA
TTTATCAGGGTTATTGTCTCATGAGCGGATACATATTTGAATGTATTTAGAAAAATAAACAAATAGGGGT
TCCGCGCACATTTCCCCGAAAAGTGCCAC
