>Addgene plasmid #66940 | pCAS9-mCherry-Frame +1 | addgene partial sequence | sequence record 122898 | mCherry-F 5'-ccccgtaatgcagaagaaga-3'
CGGATGTACCCCGAGGACGGCGCCCTGAAGGGCGAGATCAAGCAGAGGCTGAAGCTGAAGGACGGCGGCC
ACTACGACGCTGAGGTCAAGACCACCTACAAGGCCAAGAAGCCCGTGCAGCTGCCCGGCGCCTACAACGT
CAACATCAAGTTGGACATCACCTCCCACAACGAGGACTACACCATCGTGGAACAGTACGAACGCGCCGAG
GGCCGCCACTCCACCGGCGGCATGGACGAGCTGTACAAGGTCGCTACCATCGAGGGATCCGGAGAGGGCA
GAGGAAGTCTGCTAACATGCGGTGACGTCGAGGAGAATCCTGGCCCAATGGACAAGAAGTACAGCATCGG
CCTGGACATCGGCACCAACAGCGTGGGCTGGGCCGTGATCACCGACGAGTACAAGGTGCCCAGCAAGAAG
TTCAAGGTGCTGGGCAACACCGACCGCCACAGCATCAAGAAGAACCTGATCGGCGCCCTGCTGTTCGACA
GCGGCGAGACCGCCGAGGCCACCCGCCTGAAGCGCACCGCCCGCCGCCGCTACACCCGCCGCAAGAACCG
CATCTGCTACCTGCAGGAGATCTTCAGCAACGAGATGGCCAAGGTGGACGACAGCTTCTTCCACCGCCTG
GAGGAGAGCTTCCTGGTGGAGGAGGACAAGAAGCACGAGCGCCACCCCATCTTCGGCAACATCGTGGACG
AGGTGGCCTACCACGAGAAGTACCCCACCATCTACCACCTGCGCAAGAAGCTGGTGGACAGCACCGACAA
GGCCGACCTGCGCCTGATCTACCTGGCCCTGGCCCACATGATCAAGTTCCGCGGCCACTTCCTGATCGAG
GGCGACCTGAACCCC
