>Addgene plasmid #66940 | pCAS9-mCherry-Frame +1 | addgene partial sequence | sequence record 122900 | gag-F 5'-ccaacctttaacgtcggatg-3'
ACCCAGGTTAAGATCAAGGTCTTTTCACCTGGCCCGCATGGACACCCAGACCAGGTCCCCTACATCGTGA
CCTGGGAAGCCTTGGCTTTTGACCCCCCTCCCTGGGTCAAGCCCTTTGTACACCCTAAGCCTCCGCCTCC
TCTTCCTCCATCCGCCCCGTCTCTCCCCCTTGAACCTCCTCGTTCGACCCCGCCTCGATCCTCCCTTTAT
CCAGCCCTCACTCCTTCTCTAGGCGCCGGCCGGATCCGAGGGCCTATTTCCCATGATTCCTTCATATTTG
CATATACGATACAAGGCTGTTAGAGAGATAATTGGAATTAATTTGACTGTAAACACAAAGATATTAGTAC
AAAATACGTGACGTAGAAAGTAATAATTTCTTGGGTAGTTTGCAGTTTTAAAATTATGTTTTAAAATGGA
CTATCATATGCTTACCGTAACTTGAAAGTATTTCGATTTCTTGGCTTTATATATCTTGTGGAAAGGACGA
AACACCGGCCAGTACCCAAAAAGCGGGTTTTAGAGCTAGAAATAGCAAGTTAAAATAAGGCTAGTCCGTT
ATCAACTTGAAAAAGTGGCACCGAGTCGGTGCTTTTTTTCGAATTCCGATGTACGGGCCAGATATACGCG
TTGACATTGATTATTGTCTAGTTATTAATAGTAATCAATTACGGGGTCATTAGTTCATAGCCCATATATG
GAGTTCCGCGTTACATAACTTACGGTAAATGGCCCGCCTGGCTGACCGCCCAACGACCCCCGCCCATTGA
CGTCAATAATGACGTATGTTCCCATAGTAA
